>Addgene plasmid #173635 | Lenti-sgFbxw7#1/Cre | addgene full sequence | sequence record 362053 | Addgene NGS Result
GTCGACGGATCGGGAGATCTCCCGATCCCCTATGGTGCACTCTCAGTACAATCTGCTCTGATGCCGCATA
GTTAAGCCAGTATCTGCTCCCTGCTTGTGTGTTGGAGGTCGCTGAGTAGTGCGCGAGCAAAATTTAAGCT
ACAACAAGGCAAGGCTTGACCGACAATTGCATGAAGAATCTGCTTAGGGTTAGGCGTTTTGCGCTGCTTC
GCGATGTACGGGCCAGATATACGCGTTGACATTGATTATTGACTAGTTATTAATAGTAATCAATTACGGG
GTCATTAGTTCATAGCCCATATATGGAGTTCCGCGTTACATAACTTACGGTAAATGGCCCGCCTGGCTGA
CCGCCCAACGACCCCCGCCCATTGACGTCAATAATGACGTATGTTCCCATAGTAACGCCAATAGGGACTT
TCCATTGACGTCAATGGGTGGAGTATTTACGGTAAACTGCCCACTTGGCAGTACATCAAGTGTATCATAT
GCCAAGTACGCCCCCTATTGACGTCAATGACGGTAAATGGCCCGCCTGGCATTATGCCCAGTACATGACC
TTATGGGACTTTCCTACTTGGCAGTACATCTACGTATTAGTCATCGCTATTACCATGGTGATGCGGTTTT
GGCAGTACATCAATGGGCGTGGATAGCGGTTTGACTCACGGGGATTTCCAAGTCTCCACCCCATTGACGT
CAATGGGAGTTTGTTTTGGCACCAAAATCAACGGGACTTTCCAAAATGTCGTAACAACTCCGCCCCATTG
ACGCAAATGGGCGGTAGGCGTGTACGGTGGGAGGTCTATATAAGCAGCGCGTTTTGCCTGTACTGGGTCT
CTCTGGTTAGACCAGATCTGAGCCTGGGAGCTCTCTGGCTAACTAGGGAACCCACTGCTTAAGCCTCAAT
AAAGCTTGCCTTGAGTGCTTCAAGTAGTGTGTGCCCGTCTGTTGTGTGACTCTGGTAACTAGAGATCCCT
CAGACCCTTTTAGTCAGTGTGGAAAATCTCTAGCAGTGGCGCCCGAACAGGGACTTGAAAGCGAAAGGGA
AACCAGAGGAGCTCTCTCGACGCAGGACTCGGCTTGCTGAAGCGCGCACGGCAAGAGGCGAGGGGCGGCG
ACTGGTGAGTACGCCAAAAATTTTGACTAGCGGAGGCTAGAAGGAGAGAGATGGGTGCGAGAGCGTCAGT
ATTAAGCGGGGGAGAATTAGATCGCGATGGGAAAAAATTCGGTTAAGGCCAGGGGGAAAGAAAAAATATA
AATTAAAACATATAGTATGGGCAAGCAGGGAGCTAGAACGATTCGCAGTTAATCCTGGCCTGTTAGAAAC
ATCAGAAGGCTGTAGACAAATACTGGGACAGCTACAACCATCCCTTCAGACAGGATCAGAAGAACTTAGA
TCATTATATAATACAGTAGCAACCCTCTATTGTGTGCATCAAAGGATAGAGATAAAAGACACCAAGGAAG
CTTTAGACAAGATAGAGGAAGAGCAAAACAAAAGTAAGACCACCGCACAGCAAGCGGCCGGCCGCTGATC
TTCAGACCTGGAGGAGGAGATATGAGGGACAATTGGAGAAGTGAATTATATAAATATAAAGTAGTAAAAA
TTGAACCATTAGGAGTAGCACCCACCAAGGCAAAGAGAAGAGTGGTGCAGAGAGAAAAAAGAGCAGTGGG
AATAGGAGCTTTGTTCCTTGGGTTCTTGGGAGCAGCAGGAAGCACTATGGGCGCAGCGTCAATGACGCTG
ACGGTACAGGCCAGACAATTATTGTCTGGTATAGTGCAGCAGCAGAACAATTTGCTGAGGGCTATTGAGG
CGCAACAGCATCTGTTGCAACTCACAGTCTGGGGCATCAAGCAGCTCCAGGCAAGAATCCTGGCTGTGGA
AAGATACCTAAAGGATCAACAGCTCCTGGGGATTTGGGGTTGCTCTGGAAAACTCATTTGCACCACTGCT
GTGCCTTGGAATGCTAGTTGGAGTAATAAATCTCTGGAACAGATTTGGAATCACACGACCTGGATGGAGT
GGGACAGAGAAATTAACAATTACACAAGCTTAATACACTCCTTAATTGAAGAATCGCAAAACCAGCAAGA
AAAGAATGAACAAGAATTATTGGAATTAGATAAATGGGCAAGTTTGTGGAATTGGTTTAACATAACAAAT
TGGCTGTGGTATATAAAATTATTCATAATGATAGTAGGAGGCTTGGTAGGTTTAAGAATAGTTTTTGCTG
TACTTTCTATAGTGAATAGAGTTAGGCAGGGATATTCACCATTATCGTTTCAGACCCACCTCCCAACCCC
GAGGGGACCCGACAGGCCCGAAGGAATAGAAGAAGAAGGTGGAGAGAGAGACAGAGACAGATCCATTCGA
TTAGTGAACGGATCGGCACTGCGTGCGCCAATTCTGCAGACAAATGGCAGTATTCATCCACAATTTTAAA
AGAAAAGGGGGGATTGGGGGGTACAGTGCAGGGGAAAGAATAGTAGACATAATAGCAACAGACATACAAA
CTAAAGAATTACAAAAACAAATTACAAAAATTCAAAATTTTCGGGTTTATTACAGGGACAGCAGAGATCC
AGTTTGGTTAGTACCGGGCCCGCTCTAGCCCTGCAGGAACTGTTTAAACTGTGAGGGCCTATTTCCCATG
ATTCCTTCATATTTGCATATACGATACAAGGCTGTTAGAGAGATAATTGGAATTAATTTGACTGTAAACA
CAAAGATATTAGTACAAAATACGTGACGTAGAAAGTAATAATTTCTTGGGTAGTTTGCAGTTTTAAAATT
ATGTTTTAAAATGGACTATCATATGCTTACCGTAACTTGAAAGTATTTCGATTTCTTGGCTTTATATATC
TTGTGGAAAGGACCAAACACCGACGTTAGTGGGACATACAGGGTTTTAGAGCTAGAAATAGCAAGTTAAA
ATAAGGCTAGTCCGTTATCAACTTGAAAAAGTGGCACCGAGTCGGTGCTTTTTTGTTTGGCGCGCCTATG
GCTTAATTAACATGGCGGCCGCATTCTACCGGGTAGGGGAGGCGCTTTTCCCAAGGCAGTCTGGAGCATG
CGCTTTAGCAGCCCCGCTGGGCACTTGGCGCTACACAAGTGGCCTCTGGCCTCGCACACATTCCACATCC
ACCGGTAGGCGCCAACCGGCTCCGTTCTTTGGTGGCCCCTTCGCGCCACCTTCTACTCCTCCCCTAGTCA
GGAAGTTCCCCCCCGCCCCGCAGCTCGCGTCGTGCAGGACGTGACAAATGGAAGTAGCACGTCTCACTAG
TCTCGTGCAGATGGACAGCACCGCTGAGCAATGGAAGCGGGTAGGCCTTTGGGGCAGCGGCCAATAGCAG
CTTTGCTCCTTCGCTTTCTGGGCTCAGAGGCTGGGAAGGGGTGGGTCCGGGGGCGGGCTCAGGGGCGGGC
TCAGGGGCGGGGCGGGCGCCCGAAGGTCCTCCGGAGGCCCGGCATTCTGCACGCTTCAAAAGCGCACGTC
TGCCGCGCTGTTCTCCTCTTCCTCATCTCCGGGACCCGGGATGCCCAAGAAGAAGAGGAAGGTGTCCAAT
TTACTGACCGTACACCAAAATTTGCCTGCATTACCGGTCGATGCAACGAGTGATGAGGTTCGCAAGAACC
TGATGGACATGTTCAGGGATCGCCAGGCGTTTTCTGAGCATACCTGGAAAATGCTTCTGTCCGTTTGCCG
GTCGTGGGCGGCATGGTGCAAGTTGAATAACCGGAAATGGTTTCCCGCAGAACCTGAAGATGTTCGCGAT
TATCTTCTATATCTTCAGGCGCGCGGTCTGGCAGTAAAAACTATCCAGCAACATTTGGGCCAGCTAAACA
TGCTTCATCGTCGGTCCGGGCTGCCACGACCAAGTGACAGCAATGCTGTTTCACTGGTTATGCGGCGGAT
CCGAAAAGAAAACGTTGATGCCGGTGAACGTGCAAAACAGGCTCTAGCGTTCGAACGCACTGATTTCGAC
CAGGTTCGTTCACTCATGGAAAATAGCGATCGCTGCCAGGATATACGTAATCTGGCATTTCTGGGGATTG
CTTATAACACCCTGTTACGTATAGCCGAAATTGCCAGGATCAGGGTTAAAGATATCTCACGTACTGACGG
TGGGAGAATGTTAATCCATATTGGCAGAACGAAAACGCTGGTTAGCACCGCAGGTGTAGAGAAGGCACTT
AGCCTGGGGGTAACTAAACTGGTCGAGCGATGGATTTCCGTCTCTGGTGTAGCTGATGATCCGAATAACT
ACCTGTTTTGCCGGGTCAGAAAAAATGGTGTTGCCGCGCCATCTGCCACCAGCCAGCTATCAACTCGCGC
CCTGGAAGGGATTTTTGAAGCAACTCATCGATTGATTTACGGCGCTAAGGATGACTCTGGTCAGAGATAC
CTGGCCTGGTCTGGACACAGTGCCCGTGTCGGAGCCGCGCGAGATATGGCCCGCGCTGGAGTTTCAATAC
CGGAGATCATGCAAGCTGGTGGCTGGACCAATGTAAATATTGTCATGAACTATATCCGTAACCTGGATAG
TGAAACAGGGGCAATGGTGCGCCTGCTGGAAGATGGCGATTAGCCATGTTTAAGGGTTCCGGTTCCACTA
GGTACAATTCGATATCAAGCTTATCGATAATCAACCTCTGGATTACAAAATTTGTGAAAGATTGACTGGT
ATTCTTAACTATGTTGCTCCTTTTACGCTATGTGGATACGCTGCTTTAATGCCTTTGTATCATGCTATTG
CTTCCCGTATGGCTTTCATTTTCTCCTCCTTGTATAAATCCTGGTTGCTGTCTCTTTATGAGGAGTTGTG
GCCCGTTGTCAGGCAACGTGGCGTGGTGTGCACTGTGTTTGCTGACGCAACCCCCACTGGTTGGGGCATT
GCCACCACCTGTCAGCTCCTTTCCGGGACTTTCGCTTTCCCCCTCCCTATTGCCACGGCGGAACTCATCG
CCGCCTGCCTTGCCCGCTGCTGGACAGGGGCTCGGCTGTTGGGCACTGACAATTCCGTGGTGTTGTCGGG
GAAATCATCGTCCTTTCCTTGGCTGCTCGCCTGTGTTGCCACCTGGATTCTGCGCGGGACGTCCTTCTGC
TACGTCCCTTCGGCCCTCAATCCAGCGGACCTTCCTTCCCGCGGCCTGCTGCCGGCTCTGCGGCCTCTTC
CGCGTCTTCGCCTTCGCCCTCAGACGAGTCGGATCTCCCTTTGGGCCGCCTCCCCGCATCGATACCGTCG
ACCTCGATCGAGACCTAGAAAAACATGGAGCAATCACAAGTAGCAATACAGCAGCTACCAATGCTGATTG
TGCCTGGCTAGAAGCACAAGAGGAGGAGGAGGTGGGTTTTCCAGTCACACCTCAGGTACCTTTAAGACCA
ATGACTTACAAGGCAGCTGTAGATCTTAGCCACTTTTTAAAAGAAAAGGGGGGACTGGAAGGGCTAATTC
ACTCCCAACGAAGACAAGATATCCTTGATCTGTGGATCTACCACACACAAGGCTACTTCCCTGATTGGCA
GAACTACACACCAGGGCCAGGGATCAGATATCCACTGACCTTTGGATGGTGCTACAAGCTAGTACCAGTT
GAGCAAGAGAAGGTAGAAGAAGCCAATGAAGGAGAGAACACCCGCTTGTTACACCCTGTGAGCCTGCATG
GGATGGATGACCCGGAGAGAGAAGTATTAGAGTGGAGGTTTGACAGCCGCCTAGCATTTCATCACATGGC
CCGAGAGCTGCATCCGGACTGTACTGGGTCTCTCTGGTTAGACCAGATCTGAGCCTGGGAGCTCTCTGGC
TAACTAGGGAACCCACTGCTTAAGCCTCAATAAAGCTTGCCTTGAGTGCTTCAAGTAGTGTGTGCCCGTC
TGTTGTGTGACTCTGGTAACTAGAGATCCCTCAGACCCTTTTAGTCAGTGTGGAAAATCTCTAGCAGCAT
GTGAGCAAAAGGCCAGCAAAAGGCCAGGAACCGTAAAAAGGCCGCGTTGCTGGCGTTTTTCCATAGGCTC
CGCCCCCCTGACGAGCATCACAAAAATCGACGCTCAAGTCAGAGGTGGCGAAACCCGACAGGACTATAAA
GATACCAGGCGTTTCCCCCTGGAAGCTCCCTCGTGCGCTCTCCTGTTCCGACCCTGCCGCTTACCGGATA
CCTGTCCGCCTTTCTCCCTTCGGGAAGCGTGGCGCTTTCTCATAGCTCACGCTGTAGGTATCTCAGTTCG
GTGTAGGTCGTTCGCTCCAAGCTGGGCTGTGTGCACGAACCCCCCGTTCAGCCCGACCGCTGCGCCTTAT
CCGGTAACTATCGTCTTGAGTCCAACCCGGTAAGACACGACTTATCGCCACTGGCAGCAGCCACTGGTAA
CAGGATTAGCAGAGCGAGGTATGTAGGCGGTGCTACAGAGTTCTTGAAGTGGTGGCCTAACTACGGCTAC
ACTAGAAGAACAGTATTTGGTATCTGCGCTCTGCTGAAGCCAGTTACCTTCGGAAAAAGAGTTGGTAGCT
CTTGATCCGGCAAACAAACCACCGCTGGTAGCGGTGGTTTTTTTGTTTGCAAGCAGCAGATTACGCGCAG
AAAAAAAGGATCTCAAGAAGATCCTTTGATCTTTTCTACGGGGTCTGACGCTCAGTGGAACGAAAACTCA
CGTTAAGGGATTTTGGTCATGAGATTATCAAAAAGGATCTTCACCTAGATCCTTTTAAATTAAAAATGAA
GTTTTAAATCAATCTAAAGTATATATGAGTAAACTTGGTCTGACAGTTACCAATGCTTAATCAGTGAGGC
ACCTATCTCAGCGATCTGTCTATTTCGTTCATCCATAGTTGCCTGACTCCCCGTCGTGTAGATAACTACG
ATACGGGAGGGCTTACCATCTGGCCCCAGTGCTGCAATGATACCGCGAGACCCACGCTCACCGGCTCCAG
ATTTATCAGCAATAAACCAGCCAGCCGGAAGGGCCGAGCGCAGAAGTGGTCCTGCAACTTTATCCGCCTC
CATCCAGTCTATTAATTGTTGCCGGGAAGCTAGAGTAAGTAGTTCGCCAGTTAATAGTTTGCGCAACGTT
GTTGCCATTGCTACAGGCATCGTGGTGTCACGCTCGTCGTTTGGTATGGCTTCATTCAGCTCCGGTTCCC
AACGATCAAGGCGAGTTACATGATCCCCCATGTTGTGCAAAAAAGCGGTTAGCTCCTTCGGTCCTCCGAT
CGTTGTCAGAAGTAAGTTGGCCGCAGTGTTATCACTCATGGTTATGGCAGCACTGCATAATTCTCTTACT
GTCATGCCATCCGTAAGATGCTTTTCTGTGACTGGTGAGTACTCAACCAAGTCATTCTGAGAATAGTGTA
TGCGGCGACCGAGTTGCTCTTGCCCGGCGTCAATACGGGATAATACCGCGCCACATAGCAGAACTTTAAA
AGTGCTCATCATTGGAAAACGTTCTTCGGGGCGAAAACTCTCAAGGATCTTACCGCTGTTGAGATCCAGT
TCGATGTAACCCACTCGTGCACCCAACTGATCTTCAGCATCTTTTACTTTCACCAGCGTTTCTGGGTGAG
CAAAAACAGGAAGGCAAAATGCCGCAAAAAAGGGAATAAGGGCGACACGGAAATGTTGAATACTCATACT
CTTCCTTTTTCAATATTATTGAAGCATTTATCAGGGTTATTGTCTCATGAGCGGATACATATTTGAATGT
ATTTAGAAAAATAAACAAATAGGGGTTCCGCGCACATTTCCCCGAAAAGTGCCACCTGAC
Features (pLannotate 1.2.2; 21 found; start..end, strand, type, name):
     31..83      -  misc_feature   bom (fragment): basis of mobility region from pBR322
    238..617     +  enhancer       CMV enhancer: human cytomegalovirus immediate early enhancer
    618..817     +  promoter       CMV promoter: human cytomegalovirus (CMV) immediate early promoter
    835..1015    +  LTR            5' LTR (truncated): truncated 5' long terminal repeat (LTR) from HIV-1
   1062..1187    +  misc_feature   HIV-1 Ψ: packaging signal of human immunodeficiency virus type 1
   1171..1509    +  CDS            HIV-1 gag (fragment): gag protein from human immunodeficiency virus 1; gag
   1684..1917    +  misc_feature   RRE: The Rev response element (RRE) of HIV-1 allows for Rev-dependent mRNA export from the nucleus to the cytoplasm.
   2294..2394    +  CDS            Rev (fragment): human immunodeficiency virus 1 (HIV-1) Rev protein; rev; enhances nuclear export of unspliced and incompletely spliced viral mRNAs
   2444..2561    +  misc_feature   cPPT/CTS: central polypurine tract and central termination sequence of HIV-1
   2643..2883    +  promoter       U6 promoter: RNA polymerase III promoter for human U6 snRNA
   2913..2988    +  misc_RNA       gRNA scaffold: guide RNA scaffold for the Streptococcus pyogenes CRISPR/Cas9 system
   3041..3533    +  promoter       PGK promoter: mouse phosphoglycerate kinase 1 promoter
   3563..4593    +  CDS            Cre (fragment): site-specific recombinase Cre is a site-specific recombinase from bacteriophage P1. Recombination occurs at loxP sequences.
   4626..4649    +  misc_feature   MCS (fragment): pBluescript multiple cloning site
   4649..5237    +  misc_feature   WPRE: woodchuck hepatitis virus posttranscriptional regulatory element
   5238..5257    +  misc_feature   MCS (fragment): pBluescript multiple cloning site
   5259..5759    +  CDS            nef (fragment): NEF_HV1LA - Experimental evidence at protein level: Swiss-Prot protein existence level 1. Extracellular Nef protein targets CD4(+) T-lymphocytes for apoptosis by interacting with CXCR4 surface receptors. From Human immunodeficiency virus type 1 group M subtype B (isolate Lai) (HIV-1).
   5766..5946    +  LTR            5' LTR (truncated): truncated 5' long terminal repeat (LTR) from HIV-1
   6008..6596    -  rep_origin     ori: high-copy-number ColE1/pMB1/pBR322/pUC origin of replication
   6767..7627    -  CDS            AmpR: β-lactamase; bla; confers resistance to ampicillin, carbenicillin, and related antibiotics
   7628..7732    -  promoter       AmpR promoter: bla
