[The description below was written by a language model from this plasmid's Addgene catalogue record and pLannotate feature annotations shown in this document.]
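Description:
Lenti-sgFbxw7#1/Cre is an HIV-1-based lentiviral transfer plasmid built on the pLL3.3 backbone that delivers two functions from a single provirus: a CRISPR guide RNA against mouse Fbxw7 and Cre recombinase. In bacteria it is maintained as a high-copy plasmid through a ColE1/pUC-type origin and is selected with ampicillin via the β-lactamase gene under its own promoter.

The viral portion begins with a CMV enhancer/promoter fused to a truncated 5' LTR, an arrangement that drives genomic RNA transcription in packaging cells. This is followed by the Ψ packaging signal with adjoining gag sequence, the Rev response element for nuclear export of the unspliced genome, and the cPPT/CTS, which aids nuclear import during transduction. The payload consists of a human U6 RNA polymerase III promoter driving the Fbxw7-targeting spacer fused to the Streptococcus pyogenes Cas9 guide scaffold, then a mouse PGK promoter driving the Cre coding sequence. A WPRE downstream of Cre enhances transcript expression, and the cassette ends with nef-derived sequence and a truncated 3' LTR. No Cas9 gene or mammalian drug-selection marker is annotated, so the nuclease must be supplied by the target cells or animal.

The design suits systems in which Cre activates or deletes loxP-flanked alleles, which may include a Cre-dependent Cas9, while the guide simultaneously disrupts Fbxw7 in the same transduced cells. The associated publication concerns functional analysis of tumor suppressor genes in oncogenic KRAS-driven lung cancer, consistent with its use for testing Fbxw7 inactivation in such mouse models. The "#1" in the name suggests it is one of several guides against this gene.
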