Addgene plasmid #173635: Lenti-sgFbxw7#1/Cre
Purpose: Expresses a Fbxw7-targeting gRNA and Cre-recombinase
Depositing lab: Charles Swanton. Depositing organization: University College London. Publication: A functional taxonomy of tumor suppression in oncogenic KRAS-driven lung cancer. Cai H, Chew SK, Li C, Tsai MK, Andrejka L, Murray CW, Hughes NW, Shuldiner EG, Ashkin EL, Tang R, Hung KL, Chen LC, Lee SYC, Yousefi M, Lin WY, Kunder CA, Cong L, McFarland CD, Petrov DA, Swanton C, Winslow MM. Cancer Discov. 2021 Feb 19. pii: 2159-8290.CD-20-1325. doi: 10.1158/2159-8290.CD-20-1325. PubMed 33608386.
Backbone
  Vector backbone: pLL3.3
  Vector type: Lentiviral, Cre/Lox, CRISPR
Growth in bacteria
  Bacterial resistance: Ampicillin, 100 μg/mL
  Growth temperature: 37°C
  Growth strain: NEB Stable
  Copy number: High Copy
Gene/Insert
  Gene/Insert name: gRNA targeting Fbxw7
  gRNA/shRNA sequence: ACGTTAGTGGGACATACAGG
  Species: M. musculus (mouse)
  Entrez Gene: Fbxw7 (a.k.a. 1110001A17Rik, AGO, Cdc4, Fbw7, Fbwd6, Fbx30, Fbxo30, Fbxw6, SEL-10)
  Cloning method: Restriction Enzyme; 5′ cloning site unknown (unknown if destroyed); 3′ cloning site unknown (unknown if destroyed)
Terms and licenses: Academic/Nonprofit Terms; Industry Terms: Not Available to Industry
How to cite: Lenti-sgFbxw7#1/Cre was a gift from Charles Swanton (Addgene plasmid # 173635 ; http://n2t.net/addgene:173635 ; RRID:Addgene_173635)
